>Addgene plasmid #49451 | MR015-PKP2 Left TALEN_NN | depositor full sequence | sequence record 73760 | MR015-PKP2 Left TALEN_NN sequence 8345 bps
GACGGATCGGGAGATCTCCCGATCCCCTATGGTGCACTCTCAGTACAATCTGCTCTGATGCCGCATAGTT
AAGCCAGTATCTGCTCCCTGCTTGTGTGTTGGAGGTCGCTGAGTAGTGCGCGAGCAAAATTTAAGCTACA
ACAAGGCAAGGCTTGACCGACAATTGCATGAAGAATCTGCTTAGGGTTAGGCGTTTTGCGCTGCTTCGCG
ATGTACGGGCCAGATATACGCGTTGACATTGATTATTGACTAGTTATTAATAGTAATCAATTACGGGGTC
ATTAGTTCATAGCCCATATATGGAGTTCCGCGTTACATAACTTACGGTAAATGGCCCGCCTGGCTGACCG
CCCAACGACCCCCGCCCATTGACGTCAATAATGACGTATGTTCCCATAGTAACGCCAATAGGGACTTTCC
ATTGACGTCAATGGGTGGAGTATTTACGGTAAACTGCCCACTTGGCAGTACATCAAGTGTATCATATGCC
AAGTACGCCCCCTATTGACGTCAATGACGGTAAATGGCCCGCCTGGCATTATGCCCAGTACATGACCTTA
TGGGACTTTCCTACTTGGCAGTACATCTACGTATTAGTCATCGCTATTACCATGGTGATGCGGTTTTGGC
AGTACATCAATGGGCGTGGATAGCGGTTTGACTCACGGGGATTTCCAAGTCTCCACCCCATTGACGTCAA
TGGGAGTTTGTTTTGGCACCAAAATCAACGGGACTTTCCAAAATGTCGTAACAACTCCGCCCCATTGACG
CAAATGGGCGGTAGGCGTGTACGGTGGGAGGTCTATATAAGCAGAGCTCTCTGGCTAACTAGAGAACCCA
CTGCTTACTGGCTTATCGAAATTAATACGACTCACTATAGGGAGACCCAAGCTGGCTAGCGCCACCATGG
ACTACAAAGACCATGACGGTGATTATAAAGATCATGACATCGATTACAAGGATGACGATGACAAGATGGC
CCCCAAGAAGAAGAGGAAGGTGGGCATTCACCGCGGGGTACCTATGGTGGACTTGAGGACACTCGGTTAT
TCGCAACAGCAACAGGAGAAAATCAAGCCTAAGGTCAGGAGCACCGTCGCGCAACACCACGAGGCGCTTG
TGGGGCATGGCTTCACTCATGCGCATATTGTCGCGCTTTCACAGCACCCTGCGGCGCTTGGGACGGTGGC
TGTCAAATACCAAGATATGATTGCGGCCCTGCCCGAAGCCACGCACGAGGCAATTGTAGGGGTCGGTAAA
CAGTGGTCGGGAGCGCGAGCACTTGAGGCGCTGCTGACTGTGGCGGGTGAGCTTAGGGGGCCTCCGCTCC
AGCTCGACACCGGGCAGCTGCTGAAGATCGCGAAGAGAGGGGGAGTAACAGCGGTAGAGGCAGTGCACGC
CTGGCGCAATGCGCTCACCGGTGCCCCCCTGAACCTGACCCCGGACCAAGTGGTGGCTATCGCCAGCAAC
AATGGCGGCAAGCAAGCGCTCGAAACGGTGCAGCGGCTGTTGCCGGTGCTGTGCCAGGACCATGGCCTGA
CCCCGGACCAAGTGGTGGCTATCGCCAGCAACATTGGCGGCAAGCAAGCGCTCGAAACGGTGCAGCGGCT
GTTGCCGGTGCTGTGCCAGGACCATGGCCTGACTCCGGACCAAGTGGTGGCTATCGCCAGCCACGATGGC
GGCAAGCAAGCGCTCGAAACGGTGCAGCGGCTGTTGCCGGTGCTGTGCCAGGACCATGGCCTGACCCCGG
ACCAAGTGGTGGCTATCGCCAGCAACAATGGCGGCAAGCAAGCGCTCGAAACGGTGCAGCGGCTGTTGCC
GGTGCTGTGCCAGGACCATGGCCTGACCCCGGACCAAGTGGTGGCTATCGCCAGCAACAATGGCGGCAAG
CAAGCGCTCGAAACGGTGCAGCGGCTGTTGCCGGTGCTGTGCCAGGACCATGGCCTGACCCCGGACCAAG
TGGTGGCTATCGCCAGCAACATTGGCGGCAAGCAAGCGCTCGAAACGGTGCAGCGGCTGTTGCCGGTGCT
GTGCCAGGACCATGGCCTGACCCCGGACCAAGTGGTGGCTATCGCCAGCAACAATGGCGGCAAGCAAGCG
CTCGAAACGGTGCAGCGGCTGTTGCCGGTGCTGTGCCAGGACCATGGCCTGACCCCGGACCAAGTGGTGG
CTATCGCCAGCAACATTGGCGGCAAGCAAGCGCTCGAAACGGTGCAGCGGCTGTTGCCGGTGCTGTGCCA
GGACCATGGCCTGACCCCGGACCAAGTGGTGGCTATCGCCAGCAACATTGGCGGCAAGCAAGCGCTCGAA
ACGGTGCAGCGGCTGTTGCCGGTGCTGTGCCAGGACCATGGCCTGACCCCGGACCAAGTGGTGGCTATCG
CCAGCAACGGTGGCGGCAAGCAAGCGCTCGAAACGGTGCAGCGGCTGTTGCCGGTGCTGTGCCAGGACCA
TGGCCTGACCCCGGACCAAGTGGTGGCTATCGCCAGCAACATTGGCGGCAAGCAAGCGCTCGAAACGGTG
CAGCGGCTGTTGCCGGTGCTGTGCCAGGACCATGGCCTGACCCCGGACCAAGTGGTGGCTATCGCCAGCA
ACGGTGGCGGCAAGCAAGCGCTCGAAACGGTGCAGCGGCTGTTGCCGGTGCTGTGCCAGGACCATGGCCT
GACTCCGGACCAAGTGGTGGCTATCGCCAGCCACGATGGCGGCAAGCAAGCGCTCGAAACGGTGCAGCGG
CTGTTGCCGGTGCTGTGCCAGGACCATGGCCTGACCCCGGACCAAGTGGTGGCTATCGCCAGCAACATTG
GCGGCAAGCAAGCGCTCGAAACGGTGCAGCGGCTGTTGCCGGTGCTGTGCCAGGACCATGGCCTGACCCC
GGACCAAGTGGTGGCTATCGCCAGCAACGGTGGCGGCAAGCAAGCGCTCGAAACGGTGCAGCGGCTGTTG
CCGGTGCTGTGCCAGGACCATGGCCTGACTCCGGACCAAGTGGTGGCTATCGCCAGCCACGATGGCGGCA
AGCAAGCGCTCGAAACGGTGCAGCGGCTGTTGCCGGTGCTGTGCCAGGACCATGGCCTGACCCCGGACCA
AGTGGTGGCTATCGCCAGCAACATTGGCGGCAAGCAAGCGCTCGAAAGCATTGTGGCCCAGCTGAGCCGG
CCTGATCCGGCGTTGGCCGCGTTGACCAACGACCATCTGGTGGCGTTGGCATGTCTTGGTGGACGACCCG
CGCTCGATGCAGTCAAAAAGGGTCTGCCTCATGCTCCCGCATTGATCAAAAGAACCAACCGGCGGATTCC
CGAGAGAACTTCCCATCGAGTCGCGGGATCCCAGCTGGTGAAGAGCGAGCTGGAGGAGAAGAAGTCCGAG
CTGCGGCACAAGCTGAAGTACGTGCCCCACGAGTACATCGAGCTGATCGAGATCGCCAGGAACAGCACCC
AGGACCGCATCCTGGAGATGAAGGTGATGGAGTTCTTCATGAAGGTGTACGGCTACAGGGGAAAGCACCT
GGGCGGAAGCAGAAAGCCTGACGGCGCCATCTATACAGTGGGCAGCCCCATCGATTACGGCGTGATCGTG
GACACAAAGGCCTACAGCGGCGGCTACAATCTGCCTATCGGCCAGGCCGACGAGATGCAGAGATACGTGG
AGGAGAACCAGACCCGGAATAAGCACATCAACCCCAACGAGTGGTGGAAGGTGTACCCTAGCAGCGTGAC
CGAGTTCAAGTTCCTGTTCGTGAGCGGCCACTTCAAGGGCAACTACAAGGCCCAGCTGACCAGGCTGAAC
CACATCACCAACCGCAATGGCGCCGTGCTGAGCGTGGAGGAGCTGCTGATCGGCGGCGAGATGATCAAAG
CCGGCACCCTGACACTGGAGGAGGTGCGGCGCAAGTTCAACAACGGCGAGATCAACTTCTGATAACTTAA
GTTTAAACCGCTGATCAGCCTCGACTGTGCCTTCTAGTTGCCAGCCATCTGTTGTTTGCCCCTCCCCCGT
GCCTTCCTTGACCCTGGAAGGTGCCACTCCCACTGTCCTTTCCTAATAAAATGAGGAAATTGCATCGCAT
TGTCTGAGTAGGTGTCATTCTATTCTGGGGGGTGGGGTGGGGCAGGACAGCAAGGGGGAGGATTGGGAAG
ACAATAGCAGGCATGCTGGGGATGCGGTGGGCTCTATGGCTTCTGAGGCGGAAAGAACCAGCTGGGGCTC
TAGGGGGTATCCCC
[124 nt withheld, positions 4215-4338]
C
[91 nt withheld, positions 4340-4430]
A
[49 nt withheld, positions 4432-4480]
CCTTTGACGTTGGAGTCCACGTTCTTT
[37 nt withheld, positions 4508-4544]
ACCCTATCTCGGTCTATTCTTTTGATTTATAAGGGATTTTGCCGATTTCGGCCTATTGGTTAAAAAATGA
GCTGATTTAACAAAAATTTAACGCGAATTAATTCTGTGGAATGTGTGTCAGTTAGGGTGTGGAAAGTCCC
CAGGCTCCCCAGCAGGCAGAAGTATGCAAAGCATGCATCTCAATTAGTCAGCAACCAGGTGTGGAAAGTC
CCCAGGCTCCCCAGCAGGCAGAAGTATGCAAAGCATGCATCTCAATTAGTCAGCAACCATAGTCCCGCCC
CTAACTCCGCCCATCCCGCCCCTAACTCCGCCCAGTTCCGCCCATTCTCCGCCCCATGGCTGACTAATTT
TTTTTATTTATGCAGAGGCCGAGGCCGCCTCTGCCTCTGAGCTATTCCAGAAGTAGTGAGGAGGCTTTTT
TGGAGGCCTAGGCTTTTGCAAAAAGCTCCCGGGAGCTTGTATATCCATTTTCGGATCTGATCAAGAGACA
GGATGAGGATCGTTTCGCATGATTGAACAAGATGGATTGCACGCAGGTTCTCCGGCCGCTTGGGTGGAGA
GGCTATTCGGCTATGACTGGGCACAACAGACAATCGGCTGCTCTGATGCCGCCGTGTTCCGGCTGTCAGC
GCAGGGGCGCCCGGTTCTTTTTGTCAAGACCGACCTGTCCGGTGCCCTGAATGAACTGCAGGACGAGGCA
GCGCGGCTATCGTGGCTGGCCACGACGGGCGTTCCTTGCGCAGCTGTGCTCGACGTTGTCACTGAAGCGG
GAAGGGACTGGCTGCTATTGGGCGAAGTGCCGGGGCAGGATCTCCTGTCATCTCACCTTGCTCCTGCCGA
GAAAGTATCCATCATGGCTGATGCAATGCGGCGGCTGCATACGCTTGATCCGGCTACCTGCCCATTCGAC
CACCAAGCGAAACATCGCATCGAGCGAGCACGTACTCGGATGGAAGCCGGTCTTGTCGATCAGGATGATC
TGGACGAAGAGCATCAGGGGCTCGCGCCAGCCGAACTGTTCGCCAGGCTCAAGGCGCGCATGCCCGACGG
CGAGGATCTCGTCGTGACCCATGGCGATGCCTGCTTGCCGAATATCATGGTGGAAAATGGCCGCTTTTCT
GGATTCATCGACTGTGGCCGGCTGGGTGTGGCGGACCGCTATCAGGACATAGCGTTGGCTACCCGTGATA
TTGCTGAAGAGCTTGGCGGCGAATGGGCTGACCGCTTCCTCGTGCTTTACGGTATCGCCGCTCCCGATTC
GCAGCGCATCGCCTTCTATCGCCTTCTTGACGAGTTCTTCTGAGCGGGACTCTGGGGTTCGAAATGACCG
ACCAAGCGACGCCCAACCTGCCATCACGAGATTTCGATTCCACCGCCGCCTTCTATGAAAGGTTGGGCTT
CGGAATCGTTTTCCGGGACGCCGGCTGGATGATCCTCCAGCGCGGGGATCTCATGCTGGAGTTCTTCGCC
CACCCCAACTTGTTTATTGCAGCTTATAATGGTTACAAATAAAGCAATAGCATCACAAATTTCACAAATA
AAGCATTTTTTTCACTGCATTCTAGTTGTGGTTTGTCCAAACTCATCAATGTATCTTATCATGTCTGTAT
ACCGTCGACCTCTAGCTAGAGCTTGGCGTAATCATGGTCATAGCTGTTTCCTGTGTGAAATTGTTATCCG
CTCACAATTCCACACAACATACGAGCCGGAAGCATAAAGTGTAAAGCCTGGGGTGCCTAATGAGTGAGCT
AACTCACATTAATTGCGTTGCGCTCACTGCCCGCTTTCCAGTCGGGAAACCTGTCGTGCCAGCTGCATTA
ATGAATCGGCCAACGCGCGGGGAGAGGCGGTTTGCGTATTGGGCGCTCTTCCGCTTCCTCGCTCACTGAC
TCGCTGCGCTCGGTCGTTCGGCTGCGGCGAGCGGTATCAGCTCACTCAAAGGCGGTAATACGGTTATCCA
CAGAATCAGGGGATAACGCAGGAAAGAACATGTGAGCAAAAGGCCAGCAAAAGGCCAGGAACCGTAAAAA
GGCCGCGTTGCTGGCGTTTTTCCATAGGCTCCGCCCCCCTGACGAGCATCACAAAAATCGACGCTCAAGT
CAGAGGTGGCGAAACCCGACAGGACTATAAAGATACCAGGCGTTTCCCCCTGGAAGCTCCCTCGTGCGCT
CTCCTGTTCCGACCCTGCCGCTTACCGGATACCTGTCCGCCTTTCTCCCTTCGGGAAGCGTGGCGCTTTC
TCATAGCTCACGCTGTAGGTATCTCAGTTCGGTGTAGGTCGTTCGCTCCAAGCTGGGCTGTGTGCACGAA
CCCCCCGTTCAGCCCGACCGCTGCGCCTTATCCGGTAACTATCGTCTTGAGTCCAACCCGGTAAGACACG
ACTTATCGCCACTGGCAGCAGCCACTGGTAACAGGATTAGCAGAGCGAGGTATGTAGGCGGTGCTACAGA
GTTCTTGAAGTGGTGGCCTAACTACGGCTACACTAGAAGAACAGTATTTGGTATCTGCGCTCTGCTGAAG
CCAGTTACCTTCGGAAAAAGAGTTGGTAGCTCTTGATCCGGCAAACAAACCACCGCTGGTAGCGGTTTTT
TTGTTTGCAAGCAGCAGATTACGCGCAGAAAAAAAGGATCTCAAGAAGATCCTTTGATCTTTTCTACGGG
GTCTGACGCTCAGTGGAACGAAAACTCACGTTAAGGGATTTTGGTCATGAGATTATCAAAAAGGATCTTC
ACCTAGATCCTTTTAAATTAAAAATGAAGTTTTAAATCAATCTAAAGTATATATGAGTAAACTTGGTCTG
ACAGTTACCAATGCTTAATCAGTGAGGCACCTATCTCAGCGATCTGTCTATTTCGTTCATCCATAGTTGC
CTGACTCCCCGTCGTGTAGATAACTACGATACGGGAGGGCTTACCATCTGGCCCCAGTGCTGCAATGATA
CCGCGAGACCCACGCTCACCGGCTCCAGATTTATCAGCAATAAACCAGCCAGCCGGAAGGGCCGAGCGCA
GAAGTGGTCCTGCAACTTTATCCGCCTCCATCCAGTCTATTAATTGTTGCCGGGAAGCTAGAGTAAGTAG
TTCGCCAGTTAATAGTTTGCGCAACGTTGTTGCCATTGCTACAGGCATCGTGGTGTCACGCTCGTCGTTT
GGTATGGCTTCATTCAGCTCCGGTTCCCAACGATCAAGGCGAGTTACATGATCCCCCATGTTGTGCAAAA
AAGCGGTTAGCTCCTTCGGTCCTCCGATCGTTGTCAGAAGTAAGTTGGCCGCAGTGTTATCACTCATGGT
TATGGCAGCACTGCATAATTCTCTTACTGTCATGCCATCCGTAAGATGCTTTTCTGTGACTGGTGAGTAC
TCAACCAAGTCATTCTGAGAATAGTGTATGCGGCGACCGAGTTGCTCTTGCCCGGCGTCAATACGGGATA
ATACCGCGCCACATAGCAGAACTTTAAAAGTGCTCATCATTGGAAAACGTTCTTCGGGGCGAAAACTCTC
AAGGATCTTACCGCTGTTGAGATCCAGTTCGATGTAACCCACTCGTGCACCCAACTGATCTTCAGCATCT
TTTACTTTCACCAGCGTTTCTGGGTGAGCAAAAACAGGAAGGCAAAATGCCGCAAAAAAGGGAATAAGGG
CGACACGGAAATGTTGAATACTCATACTCTTCCTTTTTCAATATTATTGAAGCATTTATCAGGGTTATTG
TCTCATGAGCGGATACATATTTGAATGTATTTAGAAAAATAAACAAATAGGGGTTCCGCGCACATTTCCC
CGAAAAGTGCCACCTGACGTC
Features (pLannotate 1.2.2; 23 found; start..end, strand, type, name):
     28..80      -  misc_feature   bom (fragment): basis of mobility region from pBR322
    235..614     +  enhancer       CMV enhancer: human cytomegalovirus immediate early enhancer
    615..818     +  promoter       CMV promoter: human cytomegalovirus (CMV) immediate early promoter
    814..847     +  LTR            5' LTR (truncated) (fragment): truncated 5' long terminal repeat (LTR) from HIV-1
    863..881     +  promoter       T7 promoter: promoter for bacteriophage T7 RNA polymerase
    910..975     +  CDS            3xFLAG: three tandem FLAG® epitope tags, followed by an enterokinase cleavage site
   1027..1536    +  CDS            avrBs3 (fragment): AVRB3_XANEU - Experimental evidence at protein level: Swiss-Prot protein existence level 1. Avirulence protein. Acts as a transcription factor in C.annuum plants. In susceptible plants lacking the Bs3 resistance gene induces expression of a number of genes, including genes homologous to a family of auxin-induced genes, alpha-expansin genes, pectate lyase, anthocyanidin glucoside rhamnosyl transferase and at least one transcription factor, UPA20. Their expression leads to plant hypertrophy in mesophyll cells, probably mainly mediated by UPA20 (PubMed:17962565). In resistant plants induces the h
   3127..3333    +  CDS            avrBs3 (fragment): AVRB3_XANEU - Experimental evidence at protein level: Swiss-Prot protein existence level 1. Avirulence protein. Acts as a transcription factor in C.annuum plants. In susceptible plants lacking the Bs3 resistance gene induces expression of a number of genes, including genes homologous to a family of auxin-induced genes, alpha-expansin genes, pectate lyase, anthocyanidin glucoside rhamnosyl transferase and at least one transcription factor, UPA20. Their expression leads to plant hypertrophy in mesophyll cells, probably mainly mediated by UPA20 (PubMed:17962565). In resistant plants induces the h
   3322..3909    +  CDS            fokIR (fragment): T2F1_PLAOK - Also known as rfoKI. Experimental evidence at protein level: Swiss-Prot protein existence level 1. Recognizes the double-stranded sequence 5'-GGATG-3'/3'-CATCC- 5' and cleaves respectively 14 bases after G-1 and 13 bases before C-1. From Planomicrobium okeanokoites (Planococcus okeanokoites) (Flavobacterium okeanokoites).
   3945..4169    +  polyA_signal   bGH poly(A) signal: bovine growth hormone polyadenylation signal
   4173..4194    +  promoter       SV40 promoter (fragment): SV40 enhancer and early promoter
   4215..4643    +  rep_origin     f1 ori (sequence partly withheld): f1 bacteriophage origin of replication; arrow indicates direction of (+) strand synthesis
   4657..4986    +  promoter       SV40 promoter: SV40 enhancer and early promoter
   5053..5844    +  CDS            neo: KKA2_KLEPN - Also known as kan, nptII. Experimental evidence at protein level: Swiss-Prot protein existence level 1. Resistance to kanamycin, neomycin, paromomycin, ribostamycin, butirosin and gentamicin B. From Klebsiella pneumoniae.
   5868..6026    +  CDS            ble (fragment): BLE_KLEPN - Experimental evidence at protein level: Swiss-Prot protein existence level 1. Binding protein with a strong affinity to the bleomycin family of antibiotics. Binds to CL990; an antimitotic-antibiotic compound. From Klebsiella pneumoniae.
   6021..6142    +  polyA_signal   SV40 poly(A) signal: SV40 polyadenylation signal
   6215..6231    -  protein_bind   lac operator: The lac repressor binds to the lac operator to inhibit transcription in E. coli. This inhibition can be relieved by adding lactose or isopropyl-β-D-thiogalactopyranoside (IPTG). lac repressor encoded by lacI
   6239..6269    -  promoter       lac promoter: promoter for the E. coli lac operon
   6284..6305    -  protein_bind   CAP binding site: CAP binding activates transcription in the presence of cAMP. E. coli catabolite activator protein
   6318..6410    -  CDS            lacI (fragment): lac repressor; lacI; The lac repressor binds to the lac operator to inhibit transcription in E. coli. This inhibition can be relieved by adding lactose or isopropyl-β-D-thiogalactopyranoside (IPTG).
   6593..7178    -  rep_origin     ori: high-copy-number ColE1/pMB1/pBR322/pUC origin of replication
   7349..8209    -  CDS            AmpR: β-lactamase; bla; confers resistance to ampicillin, carbenicillin, and related antibiotics
   8210..8314    -  promoter       AmpR promoter: bla
