[The description below was written by a language model from this plasmid's Addgene catalogue record and pLannotate feature annotations shown in this document.]
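Description:
MR015-PKP2 Left TALEN_NN is a mammalian expression plasmid encoding the left-hand member of a TALE nuclease pair directed at PKP2, built in the MR015 TALEN backbone. It is maintained in E. coli as a high-copy plasmid through a ColE1/pUC-type origin with ampicillin resistance (AmpR under its own bla promoter), and it also carries an f1 phage origin. For mammalian cells, an SV40 early promoter drives a neomycin phosphotransferase gene followed by an SV40 polyadenylation signal, allowing G418 selection.

The nuclease is expressed from the CMV immediate early enhancer and promoter, with a T7 promoter just upstream of the coding region, and is terminated by the bovine growth hormone poly(A) signal. The open reading frame begins with a 3xFLAG epitope tag, followed by an N-terminal segment derived from the Xanthomonas TAL effector AvrBs3, a stretch that the automated annotation leaves unlabelled, a C-terminal AvrBs3 segment, and finally the FokI cleavage domain. The unannotated interval lies where a TALEN's DNA-binding repeat array would be expected, which fits the record's description of a TALEN insert cloned between BsmBI sites that were destroyed in the process. That is typical of Golden Gate-style assembly. The "NN" in the name refers to the repeat variable diresidue used, which in TALE design is generally assigned to guanine recognition. The target sequence itself is not stated.

Because FokI cuts only as a dimer, this plasmid is meant to be co-delivered with a matching right TALEN to produce a double-strand break at the PKP2 locus. The associated publication concerns isolation of single-base genome-edited human iPS cells without antibiotic selection.
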