Addgene plasmid #49451: MR015-PKP2 Left TALEN_NN
Purpose: Left TALEN for PKP2 with NN
Depositing lab: Bruce Conklin. Depositing organization: J. David Gladstone Institutes. Publication: Isolation of single-base genome-edited human iPS cells without antibiotic selection. Miyaoka Y, Chan AH, Judge LM, Yoo J, Huang M, Nguyen TD, Lizarraga PP, So PL, Conklin BR. Nat Methods. 2014 Mar;11(3):291-3. doi: 10.1038/nmeth.2840. Epub 2014 Feb 9. PubMed 24509632.
Backbone
  Vector backbone: MR015
  Backbone manufacturer: Matthew Porteus
  Backbone size w/o insert (bp): 7053
  Total vector size (bp): 8345
  Vector type: Mammalian Expression, TALEN
  Selectable markers: Neomycin (select with G418)
Growth in bacteria
  Bacterial resistance: Ampicillin, 100 μg/mL
  Growth temperature: 37°C
  Growth strain: DH5alpha
  Copy number: High Copy
Gene/Insert
  Gene/Insert name: TALEN
  Species: TALEN
  Insert size (bp): 1292
  Cloning method: Restriction Enzyme; 5′ cloning site BsmBI (destroyed during cloning); 3′ cloning site BsmBI (destroyed during cloning)
  Sequencing primers: 5′ GTAACAGCGGTAGAGGCAGTG; 3′ CGTCCACCAAGACATGCCAAC
Terms and licenses: Academic/Nonprofit Terms; Industry Terms: Not Available to Industry
How to cite: MR015-PKP2 Left TALEN_NN was a gift from Bruce Conklin (Addgene plasmid # 49451 ; http://n2t.net/addgene:49451 ; RRID:Addgene_49451)
