>Addgene plasmid #49451 | MR015-PKP2 Left TALEN_NN | addgene partial sequence | sequence record 77862 | CMV-F 5'-CGCAAATGGGCGGTAGGCGTG-3'
GCAGAGCTCTCTGGCTAACTAGAGAACCCACTGCTTACTGGCTTATCGAAATTAATACGACTCACTATAG
GGAGACCCAAGCTGGCTAGCGCCACCATGGACTACAAAGACCATGACGGTGATTATAAAGATCATGACAT
CGATTACAAGGATGACGATGACAAGATGGCCCCCAAGAAGAAGAGGAAGGTGGGCATTCACCGCGGGGTA
CCTATGGTGGACTTGAGGACACTCGGTTATTCGCAACAGCAACAGGAGAAAATCAAGCCTAAGGTCAGGA
GCACCGTCGCGCAACACCACGAGGCGCTTGTGGGGCATGGCTTCACTCATGCGCATATTGTCGCGCTTTC
ACAGCACCCTGCGGCGCTTGGGACGGTGGCTGTCAAATACCAAGATATGATTGCGGCCCTGCCCGAAGCC
ACGCACGAGGCAATTGTAGGGGTCGGTAAACAGTGGTCGGGAGCGCGAGCACTTGAGGCGCTGCTGACTG
TGGCGGGTGAGCTTAGGGGGCCTCCGCTCCAGCTCGACACCGGGCAGCTGCTGAAGATCGCGAAGAGAGG
GGGAGTAACAGCGGTAGAGGCAGTGCACGCCTGGCGCAATGCGCTCACCGGTGCCCCCCTGAACCTGACC
CCGGACCAAGTGGTGGCTATCGCCAGCAACAATGGCGGCAAGCAAGCGCTCGAAACGGTGCAGCGGCTGT
TGCCGGTGCTGTGCCAGGACCATGGCCTGACCCCGGACCAAGTGGTGGCTATCGCCAGCAACATTGGCGG
CAAGCAAGCGCTCGAAACGGTGCAGCGGCTGTTG
