>Addgene plasmid #49451 | MR015-PKP2 Left TALEN_NN | addgene partial sequence | sequence record 78317 | TAL-R3 5'-cgccaccagatggtcgttgg-3'
GCTGGGCCACAATGCTTTCGAGCGCTTGCTTGCCGCCAATGTTGCTGGCGATAGCCACCACTTGGTCCGG
GGTCAGGCCATGGTCCTGGCACAGCACCGGCAACAGCCGCTGCACCGTTTCGAGCGCTTGCTTGCCGCCA
TCGTGGCTGGCGATAGCCACCACTTGGTCCGGAGTCAGGCCATGGTCCTGGCACAGCACCGGCAACAGCC
GCTGCACCGTTTCGAGCGCTTGCTTGCCGCCACCGTTGCTGGCGATAGCCACCACTTGGTCCGGGGTCAG
GCCATGGTCCTGGCACAGCACCGGCAACAGCCGCTGCACCGTTTCGAGCGCTTGCTTGCCGCCAATGTTG
CTGGCGATAGCCACCACTTGGTCCGGGGTCAGGCCATGGTCCTGGCACAGCACCGGCAACAGCCGCTGCA
CCGTTTCGAGCGCTTGCTTGCCGCCATCGTGGCTGGCGATAGCCACCACTTGGTCCGGAGTCAGGCCATG
GTCCTGGCACAGCACCGGCAACAGCCGCTGCACCGTTTCGAGCGCTTGCTTGCCGCCACCGTTGCTGGCG
ATAGCCACCACTTGGTCCGGGGTCAGGCCATGGTCCTGGCACAGCACCGGCAACAGCCGCTGCACCGTTT
CGAGCGCTTGCTTGCCGCCAATGTTGCTGGCGATAGCCACCACTTGGTCCGGGGTCAGGCCATGGTCCTG
GCACAGCACCGGCAACAGCCGCTGCACCGTTTCGAGCGCTTGCTTGCCGCCA
