>Addgene plasmid #49451 | MR015-PKP2 Left TALEN_NN | addgene partial sequence | sequence record 78318 | BGH-rev 5'-TAGAAGGCACAGTCGAGG-3'
TGATCTCGCCGTTGTTGAACTTGCGCCGCACCTCCTCCAGTGTCAGGGTGCCGGCTTTGATCATCTCGCC
GCCGATCAGCAGCTCCTCCACGCTCAGCACGGCGCCATTGCAGTTGGTGATGTGGTTCAGCCTGGTCAGC
TGGGCCTTGTAGTTGCCCTTGAAGTGGCCGCTCACGAACAGGAACTTGAACTCGGTCACGCTGCTAGGGT
ACACCTTCCACCACTCGTTGGGGTTGATGTGCTTATTCCGGGTCTGGTTCTCCTCCACGTATCTCTGCAT
CTCGTCGGCCTGGCCGATAGGCAGATTGTAGCCGCCGCTGTAGGCCTTTGTGTCCACGATCACGCCGTAA
TCGATGGGGCTGCCCACTGTATAGATGGCGCCGTCAGGCTTTCTGCTTCCGCCCAGGTGCTTTCCCCTGT
AGCCGTACACCTTCATGAAGAACTCCATCACCTTCATCTCCAGGATGCGGTCCTGGGTGCTGTTCCTGGC
GATCTCGATCAGCTCGATGTACTCGTGGGGCACGTACTTCAGCTTGTGCCGCAGCTCGGACTTCTTCTCC
TCCAGCTCGCTCTTCACCAGCTGGGATCCCGCGACTCGATGGGAAGTTCTCTCGGGAATCCGCCGGTTGG
TTCTTTTGATCAATGCGGGAGCATGAGGCAGACCCTTTTTGACTGCATCGAGCGCGGGTCGTCCACCAAG
ACATGCCAACGCCACCAGATGGTCGTTGGTCAACGCGGCCAACGCCGGATCAGGCCGGCTCAGCTGGGCC
ACAATGCTTTCGAGCGCTTGCTTGCCGCCAATGTTGCTGGCGATAGCCACCACTTGGT
