>Addgene plasmid #49451 | MR015-PKP2 Left TALEN_NN | addgene partial sequence | sequence record 78319 | JDS-TALEN-F 5'-TAGGGGTCGGTAAACAGTGG-3'
CTGCTGACTGTGGCGGGTGAGCTTAGGGGGCCTCCGCTCCAGCTCGACACCGGGCAGCTGCTGAAGATCG
CGAAGAGAGGGGGAGTAACAGCGGTAGAGGCAGTGCACGCCTGGCGCAATGCGCTCACCGGTGCCCCCCT
GAACCTGACCCCGGACCAAGTGGTGGCTATCGCCAGCAACAATGGCGGCAAGCAAGCGCTCGAAACGGTG
CAGCGGCTGTTGCCGGTGCTGTGCCAGGACCATGGCCTGACCCCGGACCAAGTGGTGGCTATCGCCAGCA
ACATTGGCGGCAAGCAAGCGCTCGAAACGGTGCAGCGGCTGTTGCCGGTGCTGTGCCAGGACCATGGCCT
GACTCCGGACCAAGTGGTGGCTATCGCCAGCCACGATGGCGGCAAGCAAGCGCTCGAAACGGTGCAGCGG
CTGTTGCCGGTGCTGTGCCAGGACCATGGCCTGACCCCGGACCAAGTGGTGGCTATCGCCAGCAACAATG
GCGGCAAGCAAGCGCTCGAAACGGTGCAGCGGCTGTTGCCGGTGCTGTGCCAGGACCATGGCCTGACCCC
GGACCAAGTGGTGGCTATCGCCAGCAACAATGGCGGCAAGCAAGCGCTCGAAACGGTGCAGCGGCTGTTG
CCGGTGCTGTGCCAGGACCATGGCCTGACCCCGGACCAAGTGGTGGCTATCGCCAGCAACATTGGCGGCA
AGCAAGCGCTCGAAACGGTGCAGCGGCTGTTGCCGGTGCTGTGCCAGGACCATGGCCTGACCCCGGACCA
AGTGGTGGCTATCGCCAGCAAC
